>Addgene plasmid #210725 | pN1-CMV-Aff6_V18FdN-IntC-mCherryC-T2A-EGFP (C2) | addgene full sequence | sequence record 417724 | Addgene NGS Result
ACTGTTCGCCAGGCTCAAGGCGAGCATGCCCGACGGCGAGGATCTCGTCGTGACCCATGGCGATGCCTGC
TTGCCGAATATCATGGTGGAAAATGGCCGCTTTTCTGGATTCATCGACTGTGGCCGGCTGGGTGTGGCGG
ACCGCTATCAGGACATAGCGTTGGCTACCCGTGATATTGCTGAAGAGCTTGGCGGCGAATGGGCTGACCG
CTTCCTCGTGCTTTACGGTATCGCCGCTCCCGATTCGCAGCGCATCGCCTTCTATCGCCTTCTTGACGAG
TTCTTCTGAGCGGGACTCTGGGGTTCGAAATGACCGACCAAGCGACGCCCAACCTGCCATCACGAGATTT
CGATTCCACCGCCGCCTTCTATGAAAGGTTGGGCTTCGGAATCGTTTTCCGGGACGCCGGCTGGATGATC
CTCCAGCGCGGGGATCTCATGCTGGAGTTCTTCGCCCACCCTAGGGGGAGGCTAACTGAAACACGGAAGG
AGACAATACCGGAAGGAACCCGCGCTATGACGGCAATAAAAAGACAGAATAAAACGCACGGTGTTGGGTC
GTTTGTTCATAAACGCGGGGTTCGGTCCCAGGGCTGGCACTCTGTCGATACCCCACCGAGACCCCATTGG
GGCCAATACGCCCGCGTTTCTTCCTTTTCCCCACCCCACCCCCCAAGTTCGGGTGAAGGCCCAGGGCTCG
CAGCCAACGTCGGGGCGGCAGGCCCTGCCATAGCCTCAGGTTACTCATATATACTTTAGATTGATTTAAA
ACTTCATTTTTAATTTAAAAGGATCTAGGTGAAGATCCTTTTTGATAATCTCATGACCAAAATCCCTTAA
CGTGAGTTTTCGTTCCACTGAGCGTCAGACCCCGTAGAAAAGATCAAAGGATCTTCTTGAGATCCTTTTT
TTCTGCGCGTAATCTGCTGCTTGCAAACAAAAAAACCACCGCTACCAGCGGTGGTTTGTTTGCCGGATCA
AGAGCTACCAACTCTTTTTCCGAAGGTAACTGGCTTCAGCAGAGCGCAGATACCAAATACTGTTCTTCTA
GTGTAGCCGTAGTTAGGCCACCACTTCAAGAACTCTGTAGCACCGCCTACATACCTCGCTCTGCTAATCC
TGTTACCAGTGGCTGCTGCCAGTGGCGATAAGTCGTGTCTTACCGGGTTGGACTCAAGACGATAGTTACC
GGATAAGGCGCAGCGGTCGGGCTGAACGGGGGGTTCGTGCACACAGCCCAGCTTGGAGCGAACGACCTAC
ACCGAACTGAGATACCTACAGCGTGAGCTATGAGAAAGCGCCACGCTTCCCGAAGGGAGAAAGGCGGACA
GGTATCCGGTAAGCGGCAGGGTCGGAACAGGAGAGCGCACGAGGGAGCTTCCAGGGGGAAACGCCTGGTA
TCTTTATAGTCCTGTCGGGTTTCGCCACCTCTGACTTGAGCGTCGATTTTTGTGATGCTCGTCAGGGGGG
CGGAGCCTATGGAAAAACGCCAGCAACGCGGCCTTTTTACGGTTCCTGGCCTTTTGCTGGCCTTTTGCTC
ACATGTTCTTTCCTGCGTTATCCCCTGATTCTGTGGATAACCGTATTACCGCCATGCATTAGTTATTAAT
AGTAATCAATTACGGGGTCATTAGTTCATAGCCCATATATGGAGTTCCGCGTTACATAACTTACGGTAAA
TGGCCCGCCTGGCTGACCGCCCAACGACCCCCGCCCATTGACGTCAATAATGACGTATGTTCCCATAGTA
ACGCCAATAGGGACTTTCCATTGACGTCAATGGGTGGAGTATTTACGGTAAACTGCCCACTTGGCAGTAC
ATCAAGTGTATCATATGCCAAGTACGCCCCCTATTGACGTCAATGACGGTAAATGGCCCGCCTGGCATTA
TGCCCAGTACATGACCTTATGGGACTTTCCTACTTGGCAGTACATCTACGTATTAGTCATCGCTATTACC
ATGGTGATGCGGTTTTGGCAGTACATCAATGGGCGTGGATAGCGGTTTGACTCACGGGGATTTCCAAGTC
TCCACCCCATTGACGTCAATGGGAGTTTGTTTTGGCACCAAAATCAACGGGACTTTCCAAAATGTCGTAA
CAACTCCGCCCCATTGACGCAAATGGGCGGTAGGCGTGTACGGTGGGAGGTCTATATAAGCAGAGCTGGT
TTAGTGAACCGTCAGATCCGCTAGTAGATCTAGCACCATGAAGTTTAACAAGGAGAAGTGGCAGGCTATT
AAGGAGATTGCCTTCCTGCCTAACCTGAACCAGCCCCAGCACCTGGCTTTTATTGTGTCTCTGCTGGACG
ACCCTTCTCAGTCTGCTAACCTGCTGGCTGAGGCTAAGAAGCTGAACGACGCTCAGGCTCCTAAGGGATC
CGAACTGATTGATATTGAAGTTAGCGGTAACCACCTGTTCTATGCCAATGATATTCTGACCCATAATAGC
TCGAGCCCCGAGGACGGCGCCCTGAAGGGCGAGATCAAGCAGAGGCTGAAGCTGAAGGACGGCGGCCACT
ACGACGCTGAGGTCAAGACCACCTACAAGGCCAAGAAGCCCGTGCAGCTGCCCGGCGCCTACAACGTCAA
CATCAAGTTGGACATCACCTCCCACAACGAGGACTACACCATCGTGGAACAGTACGAACGCGCCGAGGGC
CGCCACTCCACCGGCGGCATGGACGAGCTGTACAAGGAATTCGGTAGCGGCGAGGGCAGAGGAAGTCTGC
TAACATGCGGTGATGTCGAGGAGAATCCTGGCCCAATGGTGAGCAAGGGCGAGGAGCTGTTCACCGGGGT
GGTGCCCATCCTGGTCGAGCTGGACGGCGACGTAAACGGCCACAAGTTCAGCGTGTCCGGCGAGGGCGAG
GGCGATGCCACCTACGGCAAGCTGACCCTGAAGTTCATCTGCACCACCGGCAAGCTGCCCGTGCCCTGGC
CCACCCTCGTGACCACCCTGACCTACGGCGTGCAGTGCTTCAGCCGCTACCCCGACCACATGAAGCAGCA
CGACTTCTTCAAGTCCGCCATGCCCGAAGGCTACGTCCAGGAGCGCACCATCTTCTTCAAGGACGACGGC
AACTACAAGACCCGCGCCGAGGTGAAGTTCGAGGGCGACACCCTGGTGAACCGCATCGAGCTGAAGGGCA
TCGACTTCAAGGAGGACGGCAACATCCTGGGGCACAAGCTGGAGTACAACTACAACAGCCACAACGTCTA
TATCATGGCCGACAAGCAGAAGAACGGCATCAAGGTGAACTTCAAGATCCGCCACAACATCGAGGACGGC
AGCGTGCAGCTCGCCGACCACTACCAGCAGAACACCCCCATCGGCGACGGCCCCGTGCTGCTGCCCGACA
ACCACTACCTGAGCACCCAGTCCAAGCTGAGCAAAGACCCCAACGAGAAGCGCGATCACATGGTCCTGCT
GGAGTTCGTGACCGCCGCCGGGATCACTCTCGGCATGGACGAGCTGTACAAGTAAAGCGGCCGCGACTCT
AGATCATAATCAGCCATACCACATTTGTAGAGGTTTTACTTGCTTTAAAAAACCTCCCACACCTCCCCCT
GAACCTGAAACATAAAATGAATGCAATTGTTGTTGTTAACTTGTTTATTGCAGCTTATAATGGTTACAAA
TAAAGCAATAGCATCACAAATTTCACAAATAAAGCATTTTTTTCACTGCATTCTAGTTGTGGTTTGTCCA
AACTCATCAATGTATCTTAAGGCGTAAATTGTAAGCGTTAATATTTTGTTAAAATTCGCGTTAAATTTTT
GTTAAATCAGCTCATTTTTTAACCAATAGGCCGAAATCGGCAAAATCCCTTATAAATCAAAAGAATAGAC
CGAGATAGGGT
[37 nt withheld, positions 3862-3898]
AAAGAACGTGGACTCCAACGTCAAAGG
[49 nt withheld, positions 3926-3974]
T
[91 nt withheld, positions 3976-4066]
G
[124 nt withheld, positions 4068-4191]
CAGGTGGCACTTTTCGGGGAAATGTGCGCGGAACCCCTATTTGTTTATTTTTCTAAATACATTCAAATAT
GTATCCGCTCATGAGACAATAACCCTGATAAATGCTTCAATAATATTGAAAAAGGAAGAGTCCTGAGGCG
GAAAGAACCAGCTGTGGAATGTGTGTCAGTTAGGGTGTGGAAAGTCCCCAGGCTCCCCAGCAGGCAGAAG
TATGCAAAGCATGCATCTCAATTAGTCAGCAACCAGGTGTGGAAAGTCCCCAGGCTCCCCAGCAGGCAGA
AGTATGCAAAGCATGCATCTCAATTAGTCAGCAACCATAGTCCCGCCCCTAACTCCGCCCATCCCGCCCC
TAACTCCGCCCAGTTCCGCCCATTCTCCGCCCCATGGCTGACTAATTTTTTTTATTTATGCAGAGGCCGA
GGCCGCCTCGGCCTCTGAGCTATTCCAGAAGTAGTGAGGAGGCTTTTTTGGAGGCCTAGGCTTTTGCAAA
GATCGATCAAGAGACAGGATGAGGATCGTTTCGCATGATTGAACAAGATGGATTGCACGCAGGTTCTCCG
GCCGCTTGGGTGGAGAGGCTATTCGGCTATGACTGGGCACAACAGACAATCGGCTGCTCTGATGCCGCCG
TGTTCCGGCTGTCAGCGCAGGGGCGCCCGGTTCTTTTTGTCAAGACCGACCTGTCCGGTGCCCTGAATGA
ACTGCAAGACGAGGCAGCGCGGCTATCGTGGCTGGCCACGACGGGCGTTCCTTGCGCAGCTGTGCTCGAC
GTTGTCACTGAAGCGGGAAGGGACTGGCTGCTATTGGGCGAAGTGCCGGGGCAGGATCTCCTGTCATCTC
ACCTTGCTCCTGCCGAGAAAGTATCCATCATGGCTGATGCAATGCGGCGGCTGCATACGCTTGATCCGGC
TACCTGCCCATTCGACCACCAAGCGAAACATCGCATCGAGCGAGCACGTACTCGGATGGAAGCCGGTCTT
GTCGATCAGGATGATCTGGACGAAGAGCATCAGGGGCTCGCGCCAGCCGA
Features (pLannotate 1.2.2; 15 found; start..end, strand, type, name):
    310..462     +  CDS            ble (fragment): BLE_KLEPN - Experimental evidence at protein level: Swiss-Prot protein existence level 1. Binding protein with a strong affinity to the bleomycin family of antibiotics. Binds to CL990; an antimitotic-antibiotic compound. From Klebsiella pneumoniae.
    521..568     +  polyA_signal   HSV TK poly(A) signal: herpes simplex virus thymidine kinase polyadenylation signal (Cole and Stacy, 1985)
    659..675     -  polyA_signal   bGH poly(A) signal (fragment): bovine growth hormone polyadenylation signal
    897..1485    +  rep_origin     ori: high-copy-number ColE1/pMB1/pBR322/pUC origin of replication
   1660..1963    +  enhancer       CMV enhancer: human cytomegalovirus immediate early enhancer
   1964..2167    +  promoter       CMV promoter: human cytomegalovirus (CMV) immediate early promoter
   2211..2375    +  CDS            spa (fragment): SPA_STAAE - Experimental evidence at protein level: Swiss-Prot protein existence level 1. Plays a role in the inhibition of the host innate and adaptive immune responses. Possesses five immunoglobulin-binding domains that capture both the fragment crystallizable region (Fc region) and the Fab region (part of Ig that identifies antigen) of immunoglobulins (By similarity). In turn, Staphylococcus aureus is protected from phagocytic killing via inhibition of Ig Fc region. In addition, the host elicited B-cell response is prevented due to a decrease of antibody-secreting cell proliferation that en
   2457..2696    +  CDS            Blue102 (fragment): Blue102 is a fluorescent protein published in 2010, derived from Discosoma sp..
   2766..3485    +  CDS            mEGFP: enhanced GFP with monomerizing A206K mutation (Zacharias et al., 2002) mammalian codon-optimized
   3502..3585    +  CDS            large T antigen (fragment): large T antigen from SV40 (simian virus 40)
   3608..3729    +  polyA_signal   SV40 poly(A) signal: SV40 polyadenylation signal
   3763..4191    -  rep_origin     f1 ori (sequence partly withheld): f1 bacteriophage origin of replication; arrow indicates direction of (+) strand synthesis
   4218..4322    +  promoter       AmpR promoter: bla
   4324..4681    +  promoter       SV40 promoter: SV40 enhancer and early promoter
   4716..289     +  CDS            NeoR/KanR (across the origin): aminoglycoside phosphotransferase from Tn5; aph(3')-II (or nptII); confers resistance to neomycin, kanamycin, and G418 (Geneticin®)
