[The description below was written by a language model from this plasmid's Addgene catalogue record and pLannotate feature annotations shown in this document.]
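Description:
pN1-CMV-Aff6_V18FdN-IntC-mCherryC-T2A-EGFP (C2) is a mammalian expression plasmid built on the Clontech pN1 backbone. It supplies the C-terminal half of a near-infrared optogenetic system for conditional protein splicing of split mCherry. It replicates in E. coli at high copy from a ColE1/pUC-type origin and also carries an f1 origin. Selection relies on a Tn5 NeoR/KanR gene placed behind both a bacterial (AmpR-type) promoter and the SV40 early promoter and terminated by the HSV TK polyadenylation signal. This arrangement gives kanamycin resistance in bacteria and could in principle support G418 selection in mammalian cells, although the record lists only EGFP as the selectable marker.

The synthetic insert of about 1.4 kb is driven by the CMV immediate-early enhancer and promoter and ends at the SV40 poly(A) signal. As the name indicates, it encodes a single fusion: an affibody variant (Aff6_V18FdN), a C-terminal intein fragment (IntC) and the C-terminal portion of mCherry, followed by a T2A peptide and EGFP. The automated annotation fits this layout. The affibody is detected as a fragment of staphylococcal protein A, the scaffold from which affibodies derive, and the mCherry piece as a fragment of a Discosoma-derived fluorescent protein. The green reporter is called as mEGFP with the monomerizing A206K mutation. The intein and T2A segments are not annotated.

T2A ribosomal skipping releases EGFP as a separate protein that marks transfected cells. The affibody presumably mediates light-regulated association with a partner carrying the N-terminal intein and mCherry halves, so that trans-splicing reconstitutes red fluorescence. The record does not describe that partner construct.
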