Addgene plasmid #210725: pN1-CMV-Aff6_V18FdN-IntC-mCherryC-T2A-EGFP (C2)
Purpose: NIR optogenetic module for conditional protein splicing of split mCherry (C-part)
Depositing lab: Vladislav Verkhusha. Publication: Near-Infrared Optogenetic Module for Conditional Protein Splicing. Karasev MM, Verkhusha VV, Shcherbakova DM. J Mol Biol. 2023 Dec 15;435(24):168360. doi: 10.1016/j.jmb.2023.168360. Epub 2023 Nov 8. PubMed 37949312.
Backbone
  Vector backbone: pN1
  Backbone manufacturer: Clontech
  Backbone size w/o insert (bp): 3819
  Vector type: Mammalian Expression
  Selectable markers: EGFP
Growth in bacteria
  Bacterial resistance: Kanamycin, 50 μg/mL
  Growth temperature: 37°C
  Growth strain: DH5alpha
  Copy number: High Copy
Gene/Insert
  Gene/Insert name: C2
  Species: Synthetic
  Insert size (bp): 1394
  Promoter: CMV
  Cloning method: Restriction Enzyme; 5′ cloning site BglII (unknown if destroyed); 3′ cloning site MunI (unknown if destroyed)
  Sequencing primers: 5′ CMV Forward; 3′ SV40pA-R
Terms and licenses: Academic/Nonprofit Terms; Industry Terms: Not Available to Industry
How to cite: pN1-CMV-Aff6_V18FdN-IntC-mCherryC-T2A-EGFP (C2) was a gift from Vladislav Verkhusha (Addgene plasmid # 210725 ; http://n2t.net/addgene:210725 ; RRID:Addgene_210725)
